Addgene plasmid #194814: MAC-C Sars-CoV-2 NSP13_E341D
Purpose: Sars-CoV-2 NSP13_E341D in MAC-C destination vector
Depositing lab: Markku Varjosalo. Depositing organization: University of Helsinki, Institute of Biotechnology. Publication: The comprehensive SARS-CoV-2 ‘hijackome’ knowledge base— reveals significant changes in host cell protein expression and activation by multiple SARS-CoV-2 variants. Varjosalo M, Huuskonen S, Liu X, Redchuk T, Salokas K, Lundberg R, Maljanen S, Belik M, Reinholm A, Kolehmainen P, Tripathi G, Laine P, Belanov S, Auvinen P, Vartiainen M, Laine L, Österlund P, Julkkunen I, Kakkola L. 10 May 2024, Research Square 10.21203/rs.3.rs-4322477/v1.
Backbone
  Vector backbone: MAC-tag-C (#108077)
  Vector type: Mammalian Expression
  Selectable markers: Hygromycin
Growth in bacteria
  Bacterial resistance: Ampicillin, 100 μg/mL
  Growth temperature: 37°C
  Growth strain: DH5alpha
  Copy number: High Copy
Gene/Insert
  Gene/Insert name: NSP13_E341D (alt name: NSP2 E341D)
  Species: Sars-CoV-2
  Mutation: E341D
  Entrez Gene: ORF1ab (a.k.a. GU280_gp01)
  Tag / fusion protein: MAC-C (C terminal on backbone)
Terms and licenses: Academic/Nonprofit Terms; Industry Terms
Depositor comments: Mutation in +1 localization. Please visit https://doi.org/10.21203/rs.3.rs-4322477/v1 for preprint.
How to cite: MAC-C Sars-CoV-2 NSP13_E341D was a gift from Markku Varjosalo (Addgene plasmid # 194814 ; http://n2t.net/addgene:194814 ; RRID:Addgene_194814)
