[The description below was written by a language model from this plasmid's Addgene catalogue record and pLannotate feature annotations shown in this document.]
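Description:
MAC-C Sars-CoV-2 NSP13_E341D is a mammalian expression plasmid built by Gateway recombination into the MAC-tag-C destination backbone. It carries the SARS-CoV-2 non-structural protein NSP13, a product of the ORF1ab polyprotein, with an E341D substitution. The record also lists "NSP2 E341D" as an alternative name and notes that the mutation is "in +1 localization", without further explanation. The plasmid replicates in E. coli from a high-copy ColE1/pUC-type origin and is selected with ampicillin through the β-lactamase gene.

The viral coding sequence is annotated by homology to the SARS-CoV replicase polyprotein and follows an attB1 remnant. It lies downstream of the CMV enhancer and promoter. Short tet operator-like fragments sit immediately after the promoter, which is consistent with a tetracycline-regulatable CMV/TetO arrangement that would be inducible in cells expressing the Tet repressor. The insert is fused at its C terminus to the MAC tag, and the feature table shows that this region includes an E. coli BirA-derived biotin ligase coding sequence. The transcript ends at a bGH polyadenylation signal.

Downstream, an FRT site directly precedes a hygromycin resistance gene that has an SV40 poly(A) signal but no complete promoter of its own. This layout is typical of FLP-mediated integration into a genomic FRT landing site, where correct insertion activates hygromycin resistance and allows selection of isogenic stable lines.

A ligase-containing tag suits both affinity purification and proximity-dependent biotinylation of neighbouring proteins. The associated study mapped host-cell interactions and responses to proteins from multiple SARS-CoV-2 variants, so this construct most likely serves to compare the interactome of a variant NSP13 with the reference protein.
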