Features (pLannotate 1.2.2; 24 found; start..end, strand, type, name):
      1..589     -  rep_origin     ori: high-copy-number ColE1/pMB1/pBR322/pUC origin of replication
    760..1620    -  CDS            AmpR: β-lactamase; bla; confers resistance to ampicillin, carbenicillin, and related antibiotics
   1621..1725    -  promoter       AmpR promoter: bla
   1784..1836    -  misc_feature   bom (fragment): basis of mobility region from pBR322
   1991..2370    +  enhancer       CMV enhancer: human cytomegalovirus immediate early enhancer
   2371..2574    +  promoter       CMV promoter: human cytomegalovirus (CMV) immediate early promoter
   2576..2595    +  promoter       PLtetO-1 promoter (fragment): modified phage lambda PL promoter with tet operator sites (Lutz and Bujard, 1997)
   2597..2616    +  promoter       PLtetO-1 promoter (fragment): modified phage lambda PL promoter with tet operator sites (Lutz and Bujard, 1997)
   2624..2657    +  promoter       TRE3GV promoter (fragment): 3rd-generation Tet-responsive promoter that can be activated by binding of Tet-On® 3G, optimized for retroviral and lentiviral vectors
   2793..2810    +  protein_bind   attB1 (fragment): mutant version of attB; core recombination site for the Gateway® BP reaction BP Clonase™
   2819..5026    +  CDS            rep (fragment): R1AB_SARS - Experimental evidence at protein level: Swiss-Prot protein existence level 1. [2'-O-methyltransferase]: Methyltransferase that mediates mRNA cap 2'-O-ribose methylation to the 5'-cap structure of viral mRNAs. N7-methyl guanosine cap is a prerequisite for binding of nsp16. Therefore plays an essential role in viral mRNAs cap methylation which is essential to evade immune system. From Severe acute respiratory syndrome coronavirus (SARS-CoV).
   5177..6136    +  CDS            birA: BIRA_ECOLI - Also known as bioR, dhbB. Experimental evidence at protein level: Swiss-Prot protein existence level 1. Acts both as a biotin--[acetyl-CoA-carboxylase] ligase and a biotin-operon repressor. In the presence of ATP, BirA activates biotin to form the BirA-biotinyl-5'-adenylate (BirA-bio-5'-AMP or holoBirA) complex. HoloBirA can either transfer the biotinyl moiety to the biotin carboxyl carrier protein (BCCP) subunit of acetyl-CoA carboxylase, or bind to the biotin operator site and inhibit transcription of the operon. From Escherichia coli (strain K12).
   6186..6410    +  polyA_signal   bGH poly(A) signal: bovine growth hormone polyadenylation signal
   6414..6435    +  promoter       SV40 promoter (fragment): SV40 enhancer and early promoter
   6456..6689    +  rep_origin     f1 ori (fragment) (sequence partly withheld): f1 bacteriophage origin of replication; arrow indicates direction of (+) strand synthesis
   6694..6741    +  protein_bind   FRT: FLP-mediated recombination occurs in the 8-bp core sequence TCTAGAAA (Turan and Bode, 2011). FLP recombinase from the Saccharomyces cerevisiae 2μ plasmid
   6749..7771    +  CDS            HygR: aminoglycoside phosphotransferase from E. coli; aph(4)-Ia; confers resistance to hygromycin
   7781..7906    +  CDS            ble (fragment): BLE_KLEPN - Experimental evidence at protein level: Swiss-Prot protein existence level 1. Binding protein with a strong affinity to the bleomycin family of antibiotics. Binds to CL990; an antimitotic-antibiotic compound. From Klebsiella pneumoniae.
   7901..8022    +  polyA_signal   SV40 poly(A) signal: SV40 polyadenylation signal
   8095..8111    -  protein_bind   lac operator: The lac repressor binds to the lac operator to inhibit transcription in E. coli. This inhibition can be relieved by adding lactose or isopropyl-β-D-thiogalactopyranoside (IPTG). lac repressor encoded by lacI
   8119..8149    -  promoter       lac promoter: promoter for the E. coli lac operon
   8164..8185    -  protein_bind   CAP binding site: CAP binding activates transcription in the presence of cAMP. E. coli catabolite activator protein
   8198..8290    -  CDS            lacI (fragment): lac repressor; lacI; The lac repressor binds to the lac operator to inhibit transcription in E. coli. This inhibition can be relieved by adding lactose or isopropyl-β-D-thiogalactopyranoside (IPTG).
   8292..8425    -  rep_origin     RSF ori (fragment): Plasmids containing the RSF 1030 origin of replication can be propagated in E. coli cells that contain additional plasmids with compatible origins.
>Addgene plasmid #194814 | MAC-C Sars-CoV-2 NSP13_E341D | addgene full sequence | sequence record 383886 | Addgene NGS Result
TTTCCATAGGCTCCGCCCCCCTGACGAGCATCACAAAAATCGACGCTCAAGTCAGAGGTGGCGAAACCCG
ACAGGACTATAAAGATACCAGGCGTTTCCCCCTGGAAGCTCCCTCGTGCGCTCTCCTGTTCCGACCCTGC
CGCTTACCGGATACCTGTCCGCCTTTCTCCCTTCGGGAAGCGTGGCGCTTTCTCATAGCTCACGCTGTAG
GTATCTCAGTTCGGTGTAGGTCGTTCGCTCCAAGCTGGGCTGTGTGCACGAACCCCCCGTTCAGCCCGAC
CGCTGCGCCTTATCCGGTAACTATCGTCTTGAGTCCAACCCGGTAAGACACGACTTATCGCCACTGGCAG
CAGCCACTGGTAACAGGATTAGCAGAGCGAGGTATGTAGGCGGTGCTACAGAGTTCTTGAAGTGGTGGCC
TAACTACGGCTACACTAGAAGAACAGTATTTGGTATCTGCGCTCTGCTGAAGCCAGTTACCTTCGGAAAA
AGAGTTGGTAGCTCTTGATCCGGCAAACAAACCACCGCTGGTAGCGGTGGTTTTTTTGTTTGCAAGCAGC
AGATTACGCGCAGAAAAAAAGGATCTCAAGAAGATCCTTTGATCTTTTCTACGGGGTCTGACGCTCAGTG
GAACGAAAACTCACGTTAAGGGATTTTGGTCATGAGATTATCAAAAAGGATCTTCACCTAGATCCTTTTA
AATTAAAAATGAAGTTTTAAATCAATCTAAAGTATATATGAGTAAACTTGGTCTGACAGTTACCAATGCT
TAATCAGTGAGGCACCTATCTCAGCGATCTGTCTATTTCGTTCATCCATAGTTGCCTGACTCCCCGTCGT
GTAGATAACTACGATACGGGAGGGCTTACCATCTGGCCCCAGTGCTGCAATGATACCGCGAGACCCACGC
TCACCGGCTCCAGATTTATCAGCAATAAACCAGCCAGCCGGAAGGGCCGAGCGCAGAAGTGGTCCTGCAA
CTTTATCCGCCTCCATCCAGTCTATTAATTGTTGCCGGGAAGCTAGAGTAAGTAGTTCGCCAGTTAATAG
TTTGCGCAACGTTGTTGCCATTGCTACAGGCATCGTGGTGTCACGCTCGTCGTTTGGTATGGCTTCATTC
AGCTCCGGTTCCCAACGATCAAGGCGAGTTACATGATCCCCCATGTTGTGCAAAAAAGCGGTTAGCTCCT
TCGGTCCTCCGATCGTTGTCAGAAGTAAGTTGGCCGCAGTGTTATCACTCATGGTTATGGCAGCACTGCA
TAATTCTCTTACTGTCATGCCATCCGTAAGATGCTTTTCTGTGACTGGTGAGTACTCAACCAAGTCATTC
TGAGAATAGTGTATGCGGCGACCGAGTTGCTCTTGCCCGGCGTCAATACGGGATAATACCGCGCCACATA
GCAGAACTTTAAAAGTGCTCATCATTGGAAAACGTTCTTCGGGGCGAAAACTCTCAAGGATCTTACCGCT
GTTGAGATCCAGTTCGATGTAACCCACTCGTGCACCCAACTGATCTTCAGCATCTTTTACTTTCACCAGC
GTTTCTGGGTGAGCAAAAACAGGAAGGCAAAATGCCGCAAAAAAGGGAATAAGGGCGACACGGAAATGTT
GAATACTCATACTCTTCCTTTTTCAATATTATTGAAGCATTTATCAGGGTTATTGTCTCATGAGCGGATA
CATATTTGAATGTATTTAGAAAAATAAACAAATAGGGGTTCCGCGCACATTTCCCCGAAAAGTGCCACCT
GACGTCGACGGATCGGGAGATCTCCCGATCCCCTATGGTGCACTCTCAGTACAATCTGCTCTGATGCCGC
ATAGTTAAGCCAGTATCTGCTCCCTGCTTGTGTGTTGGAGGTCGCTGAGTAGTGCGCGAGCAAAATTTAA
GCTACAACAAGGCAAGGCTTGACCGACAATTGCATGAAGAATCTGCTTAGGGTTAGGCGTTTTGCGCTGC
TTCGCGATGTACGGGCCAGATATACGCGTTGACATTGATTATTGACTAGTTATTAATAGTAATCAATTAC
GGGGTCATTAGTTCATAGCCCATATATGGAGTTCCGCGTTACATAACTTACGGTAAATGGCCCGCCTGGC
TGACCGCCCAACGACCCCCGCCCATTGACGTCAATAATGACGTATGTTCCCATAGTAACGCCAATAGGGA
CTTTCCATTGACGTCAATGGGTGGAGTATTTACGGTAAACTGCCCACTTGGCAGTACATCAAGTGTATCA
TATGCCAAGTACGCCCCCTATTGACGTCAATGACGGTAAATGGCCCGCCTGGCATTATGCCCAGTACATG
ACCTTATGGGACTTTCCTACTTGGCAGTACATCTACGTATTAGTCATCGCTATTACCATGGTGATGCGGT
TTTGGCAGTACATCAATGGGCGTGGATAGCGGTTTGACTCACGGGGATTTCCAAGTCTCCACCCCATTGA
CGTCAATGGGAGTTTGTTTTGGCACCAAAATCAACGGGACTTTCCAAAATGTCGTAACAACTCCGCCCCA
TTGACGCAAATGGGCGGTAGGCGTGTACGGTGGGAGGTCTATATAAGCAGAGCTCTCCCTATCAGTGATA
GAGATCTCCCTATCAGTGATAGAGATCGTCGACGAGCTCGTTTAGTGAACCGTCAGATCGCCTGGAGACG
CCATCCACGCTGTTTTGACCTCCATAGAAGACACCGGGACCGATCCAGCCTCCGGACTCTAGCGTTTAAA
CTTAAGCTTGGTACCGAGCTCGGATCCACTAGTCCAGTGTGGTGGAATTCTGCAGATATCAACAAGTTTG
TACAAAAAAGTTGGCATGGCCGTGGGCGCTTGCGTGCTGTGCAACTCTCAGACCAGCCTGAGATGTGGAG
CTTGCATCCGCAGGCCTTTCCTGTGCTGCAAGTGCTGCTACGACCACGTGATCAGCACCTCCCACAAGCT
GGTGCTGTCCGTGAACCCATACGTGTGCAACGCTCCTGGTTGTGACGTGACTGACGTGACCCAGCTGTAC
CTGGGCGGAATGAGCTACTACTGCAAGTCCCACAAGCCCCCTATCAGCTTCCCACTGTGCGCTAACGGCC
AGGTGTTCGGACTGTACAAGAACACCTGCGTGGGCTCCGACAACGTGACCGACTTCAACGCCATCGCTAC
CTGCGACTGGACCAACGCCGGAGACTACATCCTGGCTAACACCTGCACCGAAAGGCTGAAGCTGTTCGCC
GCTGAGACCCTGAAGGCCACCGAGGAAACCTTCAAGCTGTCTTACGGTATCGCTACCGTGCGTGAGGTGC
TGTCTGACCGCGAACTGCACCTGTCTTGGGAAGTGGGCAAGCCAAGACCACCCCTGAACCGTAACTACGT
GTTCACCGGATACAGGGTGACCAAGAACAGCAAGGTGCAGATCGGAGAGTACACCTTCGAAAAGGGAGAC
TACGGTGACGCCGTGGTGTACAGAGGAACCACCACCTACAAGCTGAACGTGGGTGACTACTTCGTGCTGA
CCTCCCACACCGTGATGCCACTGTCTGCTCCCACCCTGGTGCCTCAGGAACACTACGTGCGCATCACCGG
ACTGTACCCAACCCTGAACATCTCCGACGAGTTCAGCTCCAACGTGGCCAACTACCAGAAAGTGGGCATG
CAGAAGTACTCCACCCTGCAGGGACCTCCAGGTACCGGCAAGTCTCACTTCGCCATCGGTCTGGCTCTGT
ACTACCCCTCTGCCCGTATCGTGTACACTGCTTGTTCTCACGCTGCTGTGGATGCTCTGTGCGAGAAGGC
TCTGAAGTACCTGCCTATCGACAAGTGCTCCCGCATCATCCCAGCCAGAGCTCGTGTGGATTGCTTCGAC
AAGTTCAAGGTGAACTCTACCCTGGAGCAGTACGTGTTCTGCACCGTGAACGCCCTGCCTGAAACCACCG
CTGACATCGTGGTGTTCGACGAGATCAGCTCCAACGTGGCCAACTACCAGAAAGTGGGCATGCAGAAGTA
CTCCACCCTGCAGGGACCTCCAGGTACCGGCAAGTCTCACTTCGCCATCGGTCTGGCTCTGTACTACCCC
TCTGCCCGTATCGTGTACACTGCTTGTTCTCACGCTGCTGTGGATGCTCTGTGCGAGAAGGCTCTGAAGT
ACCTGCCTATCGACAAGTGCTCCCGCATCATCCCAGCCAGAGCTCGTGTGGATTGCTTCGACAAGTTCAA
GGTGAACTCTACCCTGGAGCAGTACGTGTTCTGCACCGTGAACGCCCTGCCTGAAACCACCGCTGACATC
GTGGTGTTCGACGAGATCAGCATGGCCACCAACTACGACCTGTCTGTGGTGAACGCTAGACTGAGGGCTA
AGCACTACGTGTACATCGGTGACCCAGCTCAGCTGCCTGCTCCTCGTACCCTGCTGACCAAGGGCACCCT
GGAGCCAGAATACTTCAACAGCGTGTGCCGCCTGATGAAGACCATCGGTCCAGACATGTTCCTGGGTACC
TGCCGCCGCTGCCCTGCTGAAATCGTGGACACCGTGTCTGCTCTGGTGTACGACAACAAGCTGAAGGCCC
ACAAGGACAAGAGCGCCCAGTGCTTCAAGATGTTCTACAAGGGAGTGATCACCCACGACGTGTCTAGCGC
CATCAACAGGCCCCAGATCGGTGTGGTGCGCGAGTTCCTGACCAGGAACCCCGCCTGGAGAAAGGCCGTG
TTCATCTCCCCTTACAACTCTCAGAACGCCGTGGCTTCCAAGATCCTGGGTCTGCCTACCCAGACCGTGG
ACTCCTCTCAGGGCTCTGAATACGACTACGTGATCTTCACCCAGACCACCGAGACCGCCCACAGCTGCAA
CGTGAACAGGTTCAACGTGGCCATCACCAGAGCTAAAGTGGGAATCCTGTGCATCATGAGCGACAGAGAC
CTGTACGACAAGCTGCAGTTCACCTCCCTGGAGATCCCCCGCAGGAACGTGGCTACCCTGCAGTACCCAA
CTTTCTTGTACAAAGTGGTTGATATCAAGGCCGCCGACATCACCAGCCTGTACAAGAAAGTGGGGTGGAG
CCATCCCCAGTTCGAGAAGGGCGGAGGATCTGGCGGCGGAAGCGGCGGAGGAAGCTGGTCCCACCCTCAG
TTTGAGAAAGGCACCGAGCTGGGCAGCACCATGGCCAGCTACCCCTACGACGTGCCCGACTACGCCAAGG
ACAACACCGTGCCCCTGAAGCTGATCGCCCTGCTGGCCAACGGCGAGTTCCACTCTGGCGAGCAGCTGGG
CGAGACACTGGGCATGAGCAGAGCCGCCATCAACAAGCACATCCAGACCCTGCGGGACTGGGGCGTGGAC
GTGTTCACAGTGCCCGGCAAGGGCTACAGCCTGCCCGAGCCCATCCAGCTGCTGAACGCCAAGCAGATCC
TGGGCCAGCTGGATGGCGGATCTGTGGCCGTGCTGCCCGTGATCGACAGCACCAACCAGTATCTGCTCGA
CCGGATCGGCGAGCTGAAGTCCGGCGACGCCTGTATCGCCGAGTACCAGCAGGCCGGCAGAGGCGGCAGG
GGCAGAAAGTGGTTCAGCCCCTTCGGCGCCAACCTGTACCTGAGCATGTTCTGGAGACTGGAACAGGGCC
CAGCCGCCGCTATTGGCCTGAGCCTGGTCATCGGCATCGTGATGGCCGAGGTGCTGCGGAAGCTGGGCGC
CGACAAAGTGCGCGTGAAGTGGCCCAACGACCTGTATCTGCAGGACCGGAAGCTGGCCGGCATCCTGGTG
GAACTGACCGGCAAAACAGGCGACGCCGCCCAGATCGTGATCGGCGCTGGCATCAACATGGCCATGCGGC
GGGTGGAAGAGAGCGTGGTCAACCAGGGCTGGATCACCCTGCAGGAAGCCGGCATCAACCTGGACCGGAA
CACCCTGGCCGCCATGCTGATCAGAGAGCTGAGAGCCGCCCTGGAACTGTTCGAGCAGGAAGGCCTGGCC
CCCTACCTGAGCAGATGGGAGAAGCTGGACAACTTCATCAACCGGCCCGTGAAACTGATCATCGGCGACA
AAGAGATCTTCGGCATCAGCCGGGGCATCGACAAGCAGGGGGCCCTGCTCCTGGAACAGGACGGCATCAT
CAAGCCCTGGATGGGCGGCGAGATCAGCCTGCGGAGCGCCGAGAAGTGATGACTCGAGTCTAGAGGGCCC
GTTTAAACCCGCTGATCAGCCTCGACTGTGCCTTCTAGTTGCCAGCCATCTGTTGTTTGCCCCTCCCCCG
TGCCTTCCTTGACCCTGGAAGGTGCCACTCCCACTGTCCTTTCCTAATAAAATGAGGAAATTGCATCGCA
TTGTCTGAGTAGGTGTCATTCTATTCTGGGGGGTGGGGTGGGGCAGGACAGCAAGGGGGAGGATTGGGAA
GACAATAGCAGGCATGCTGGGGATGCGGTGGGCTCTATGGCTTCTGAGGCGGAAAGAACCAGCTGGGGCT
CTAGGGGGTATCCCC
[124 nt withheld, positions 6456-6579]
C
[91 nt withheld, positions 6581-6671]
AGGGTGATGGTTCACGTACCTAGAAGTTCCTATTCCGAAGTTCCTATTCTCTAGAAAGTATAGGAACTTC
CTTGGCCAAAAAGCCTGAACTCACCGCGACGTCTGTCGAGAAGTTTCTGATCGAAAAGTTCGACAGCGTC
TCCGACCTGATGCAGCTCTCGGAGGGCGAAGAATCTCGTGCTTTCAGCTTCGATGTAGGAGGGCGTGGAT
ATGTCCTGCGGGTAAATAGCTGCGCCGATGGTTTCTACAAAGATCGTTATGTTTATCGGCACTTTGCATC
GGCCGCGCTCCCGATTCCGGAAGTGCTTGACATTGGGGAATTCAGCGAGAGCCTGACCTATTGCATCTCC
CGCCGTGCACAGGGTGTCACGTTGCAAGACCTGCCTGAAACCGAACTGCCCGCTGTTCTGCAGCCGGTCG
CGGAGGCCATGGATGCGATCGCTGCGGCCGATCTTAGCCAGACGAGCGGGTTCGGCCCATTCGGACCGCA
AGGAATCGGTCAATACACTACATGGCGTGATTTCATATGCGCGATTGCTGATCCCCATGTGTATCACTGG
CAAACTGTGATGGACGACACCGTCAGTGCGTCCGTCGCGCAGGCTCTCGATGAGCTGATGCTTTGGGCCG
AGGACTGCCCCGAAGTCCGGCACCTCGTGCACGCGGATTTCGGCTCCAACAATGTCCTGACGGACAATGG
CCGCATAACAGCGGTCATTGACTGGAGCGAGGCGATGTTCGGGGATTCCCAATACGAGGTCGCCAACATC
TTCTTCTGGAGGCCGTGGTTGGCTTGTATGGAGCAGCAGACGCGCTACTTCGAGCGGAGGCATCCGGAGC
TTGCAGGATCGCCGCGGCTCCGGGCGTATATGCTCCGCATTGGTCTTGACCAACTCTATCAGAGCTTGGT
TGACGGCAATTTCGATGATGCAGCTTGGGCGCAGGGTCGATGCGACGCAATCGTCCGATCCGGAGCCGGG
ACTGTCGGGCGTACACAAATCGCCCGCAGAAGCGCGGCCGTCTGGACCGATGGCTGTGTAGAAGTACTCG
CCGATAGTGGAAACCGACGCCCCAGCACTCGTCCGAGGGCAAAGGAATAGCACGTACTACGAGATTTCGA
TTCCACCGCCGCCTTCTATGAAAGGTTGGGCTTCGGAATCGTTTTCCGGGACGCCGGCTGGATGATCCTC
CAGCGCGGGGATCTCATGCTGGAGTTCTTCGCCCACCCCAACTTGTTTATTGCAGCTTATAATGGTTACA
AATAAAGCAATAGCATCACAAATTTCACAAATAAAGCATTTTTTTCACTGCATTCTAGTTGTGGTTTGTC
CAAACTCATCAATGTATCTTATCATGTCTGTATACCGTCGACCTCTAGCTAGAGCTTGGCGTAATCATGG
TCATAGCTGTTTCCTGTGTGAAATTGTTATCCGCTCACAATTCCACACAACATACGAGCCGGAAGCATAA
AGTGTAAAGCCTGGGGTGCCTAATGAGTGAGCTAACTCACATTAATTGCGTTGCGCTCACTGCCCGCTTT
CCAGTCGGGAAACCTGTCGTGCCAGCTGCATTAATGAATCGGCCAACGCGCGGGGAGAGGCGGTTTGCGT
ATTGGGCGCTCTTCCGCTTCCTCGCTCACTGACTCGCTGCGCTCGGTCGTTCGGCTGCGGCGAGCGGTAT
CAGCTCACTCAAAGGCGGTAATACGGTTATCCACAGAATCAGGGGATAACGCAGGAAAGAACATGTGAGC
AAAAGGCCAGCAAAAGGCCAGGAACCGTAAAAAGGCCGCGTTGCTGGCGTT
